>Addgene plasmid #145565 | pGBW-m4046339 | addgene full sequence | sequence record 298840 | Addgene NGS Result
GCGGCCGCTTGCTATATTGAAGTACGGATTAGAAGCCGCCGAGCGGGCGACAGCCCTCCGACGGAAGACT
CTCCTCCGTGCGTCCTCGTCTTCACCGGTCGCGTTCCTGAAACGCAGATGTGCCTCGCGCCGCACTGCTC
CGAACAATAAAGATTCTACAATACTAGCTTTTATGGTTATGAAGAGGAAAAATTGGCAGTAACCTGGCCC
CACAAACCTTCAAATTAACGAATCAAATTAACAACCATAGGATGATAATGCGATTAGTTTTTTAGCCTTA
TTTCTGGGGTAATTAATCAGCGAAGCGATGATTTTTGATCTATTAACAGATATATAAATGGAAAAGCTGC
ATAACCACTTTAACTAATACTTTCAACATTTTCAGTTTGTATTACTTCTTATTCAAATGTCATAAAAGTA
TCAACAAAAAATTGTTAATATACCTCTATACTTTAACGTCAAGGAGAAAAAACTATAATGGCTATCGCCA
GTGAATTTTCCTCATTACCTAGCTATGCAGCTTTCGCTACGGCTCAGGAGGCCTACGAACAAGCTGTAGC
CAACGGCGACTCTGAAGTTGTTCTTAAGAAATTGAAGAAGTCTTTGAATGTCGCGAAATCTGAATTTGAT
AGAGATGCTGCTATGCAACGTAAGCTAGAAAAGATGGCTGACCAAGCAATGACCCAAATGTACAAACAAG
CCAGAAGTGAGGACAAGCGAGCTAAGGTGACTTCCGCTATGCAAACAATGCTGTTCACTATGTTGAGAAA
GTTGGATAACGATGCTCTGAACAATATTATAAACAATGCCAGAGATGGTTGTGTCCCCCTCAACATTATC
CCATTAACCACTGCCGCTAAATTGATGGTTGTTATTCCGGATTATAATACATACAAAAACACTTGCGACG
GTACCACCTTCACATACGCCTCTGCTCTTTGGGAAATCCAACAGGTAGTCGACGCTGACTCCAAGATAGT
TCAATTGAGCGAAATTTCTATGGATAACTCGCCAAACCTAGCTTGGCCATTAATCGTCACTGCGTTGAGA
GCTAATAGTGCGGTTAAGTTGCAACTCGTGCCGAGAGGTTCTCACCATCATCACCATCATTAAACAGGCC
CCTTTTCCTTTGTCGATATCATGTAATTAGTTATGTCACGCTTACATTCACGCCCTCCTCCCACATCCGC
TCTAACCGAAAAGGAAGGAGTTAGACAACCTGAAGTCTAGGTCCCTATTTATTTTTTTTAATAGTTATGT
TAGTATTAAGAACGTTATTTATATTTCAAATTTTTCTTTTTTTTCTGTACAAAGCGGCCGCCGAACCACT
AGTGCACTGCAGTACACGGTTTCCTTGAAATTTTTTTGATTCGGTAATCTCCGAACAGAAGGAAGAACGA
AGGAAGGAGCACAGACTTAGATTGGTATATATACGCATATGTAGTGTTGAAGAAACATGAAATTGCCCAG
TATTCTTAACCCAACTGCACAGAACAAAAACGTGCAGGAAACGAAGATAAATCATGTCGAAAGCTACATA
TAAGGAACGTGCTGCTACTCATCCTAGTCCTGTTGCTGCCAAGCTATTTAATATCATGCACGAAAAGCAA
ACAAACTTGTGTGCTTCATTGGATGTTCGTACCACCAAGGAATTACTGGAGTTAGTTGAAGCATTAGGTC
CCAAAATTTGTTTACTAAAAACACATGTGGATATCTTGACTGATTTTTCCATGGAGGGCACAGTTAAGCC
GCTAAAGGCATTATCCGCCAAGTACAATTTTTTACTCTTCGAGGACAGAAAATTTGCTGACATTGGTAAT
ACAGTCAAATTGCAGTACTCTGCGGGTGTATACAGAATAGCAGAATGGGCAGACATTACGAATGCACACG
GTGTGGTGGGCCCAGGTATTGTTAGCGGTTTGAAGCAGGCGGCAGAAGAAGTAACAAAGGAACCTAGAGG
CCTTTTGATGTTAGCAGAATTGTCATGCAAGGGCTCCCTATCTACTGGAGAATATACTAAGGGTACTGTT
GACATTGCGAAGAGCGACAAAGATTTTGTTATCGGCTTTATTGCTCAAAGAGACATGGGTGGAAGAGATG
AAGGTTACGATTGGTTGATTATGACACCCGGTGTGGGTTTAGATGACAAGGGAGATGCATTGGGTCAACA
GTATAGAACCGTGGATGATGTGGTTTCTACAGGATCTGACATTATTATTGTTGGAAGAGGACTATTTGCA
AAGGGAAGGGATGCTAAGGTAGAGGGTGAACGTTACAGAAAAGCAGGCTGGGAAGCATATTTGAGAAGAT
GCGGCCAGCAAAACTAAAAAACTGTATTATAAGTAAATGCATGTATACTAAACTCACAAATTAGAGCTTC
AATTTAATTATATCAGTTATTACCCGAGTAACGAAGCATCTGTGCTTCATTTTGTAGAACAAAAATGCAA
CGCGAGAGCGCTAATTTTTCAAACAAAGAATCTGAGCTGCATTTTTACAGAACAGAAATGCAACGCGAAA
GCGCTATTTTACCAACGAAGAATCTGTGCTTCATTTTTGTAAAACAAAAATGCAACGCGAGAGCGCTAAT
TTTTCAAACAAAGAATCTGAGCTGCATTTTTACAGAACAGAAATGCAACGCGAGAGCGCTATTTTACCAA
CAAAGAATCTATACTTCTTTTTTGTTCTACAAAAATGCATCCCGAGAGCGCTATTTTTCTAACAAAGCAT
CTTAGATTACTTTTTTTCTCCTTTGTGCGCTCTATAATGCAGTCTCTTGATAACTTTTTGCACTGTAGGT
CCGTTAAGGTTAGAAGAAGGCTACTTTGGTGTCTATTTTCTCTTCCATAAAAAAAGCCTGACTCCACTTC
CCGCGTTTACTGATTACTAGCGAAGCTGCGGGTGCATTTTTTCAAGATAAAGGCATCCCCGATTATATTC
TATACCGATGTGGATTGCGCATACTTTGTGAACAGAAAGTGATAGCGTTGATGATTCTTCATTGGTCAGA
AAATTATGAACGGTTTCTTCTATTTTGTCTCTATATACTACGTATAGGAAATGTTTACATTTTCGTATTG
TTTTCGATTCACTCTATGAATAGTTCTTACTACAATTTTTTTGTCTAAAGAGTAATACTAGAGATAAACA
TAAAAAATGTAGAGGTCGAGTTTAGATGCAAGTTCAAGGAGCGAAAGGTGGATGGGTAGGTTATATAGGG
ATATAGCACAGAGATATATAGCAAAGAGATACTTTTGAGCAATGTTTGTGGAAGCGGTATTCGCAATATT
TTAGTAGCTCGTTACAGTCCGGTGCGTTTTTGGTTTTTTGAAAGTGCGTCATCAGAGCGCTTTTGGTTTT
CAAAAGCGCTCTGAAGTTCCTATACTTTCTAGCTAGAGAATAGGAACTTCCCGAGCGGCCGCGTGTTACA
AGCTTGACTCCAGCGTAACTGGACTGCAATCAACTCACTGGCTCACCTTCACGGGTGGGCCTTTCTTCGG
TAGAAAATCAAAGGATCTTCTTGAGATCCTTTTTTTCTGCGCGTAATCTGCTGCTTGCAAACAAAAAAAC
CACCGCTACCAGCGGTGGTTTGTTTGCCGGATCAAGAGCTACCAACTCTTTTTCCGAGGTAACTGGCTTC
AGCAGAGCGCAGATACCAAATACTGTTCTTCTAGTGTAGCCGTAGTTAGGCCACCACTTCAAGAACTCTG
TAGCACCGCCTACATACCTCGCTCTGCTAATCCTGTTACCAGTGGCTGCTGCCAGTGGCGATAAGTCGTG
TCTTACCGGGTTGGACTCAAGACGATAGTTACCGGATAAGGCGCAGCGGTCGGGCTGAACGGGGGGTTCG
TGCACACAGCCCAGCTTGGAGCGAACGACCTACACCGAACTGAGATACCTACAGCGTGAGCTATGAGAAA
GCGCCACGCTTCCCGAAGGGAGAAAGGCGGACAGGTATCCGGTAAGCGGCAGGGTCGGAACAGGAGAGCG
CACGAGGGAGCTTCCAGGGGTAAACGCCTGGTATCTTTATAGTCCTGTCGGGTTTCGCCACCTCTGACTT
GAGCATCGATTTTTGTGATGCTCGTCAGGGGGGCGGAGCCTATGGAAAAACGCCAGCAACGCAGAAAGGC
CCACCCGAAGGTGAGCCAGGTGATTACATTTGGGCCCTCATCAGAGGTTTTCACCGTCATCACCGAAACG
CGCGAGGCAGCTGCGGTAAAGCTCATCAGCGTGGTCGTGAAGCGATTCACAGATGTCTGCCTGTTCATCC
GCGTCCAGCTCGTTGAGTTTCTCCAGAAGCGTTAATGTCTGGCTTCTGATAAAGCGGGCCATGTTAAGGG
CGGTTTTTTCCTGTTTGGTCACTTACCAATGCTTAATCAGTGAGGCACCTATCTCAGCGATCTGTCTATT
TCGTTCATCCATAGTTGCCTGACTCCCCGTCGTGTAGATAACTACGATGCGGGAGGGCTTACCATCTGGC
CCCAGTGCTGCAATGATACCGCGAGACCCACGCTCACCGGCTCCAGATTTATCAGCAATAAACCAGCCAG
CCGGGAGGGCCGAGCGCAGAAGTGATCCTGCAACTTTATCCGCCTCCATCCAGTCTATTAATTGTTGCCG
GGAAGCTAGAGTAAGTAGTTCGCCAGTTAATAGTTTGCGCAACGTTGTTGCCATTGCTACAGGCATCGTG
GTGTCACGCTCGTCGTTTGGTATGGCTTCATTCAGCTCCGGTTCCCAACGATCAAGGCGAGTTACATGAT
CCCCCATGTTGTGCAAAAAAGCGGTTAGCTCCTTCGGTCCTCCGATCGTTGCCAGAAGTAAGTTGGCCGC
AGTGTTATCACTCATGGTTATGGCAGCACTGCATAATTCTCTTACTGTCATGCCATCCGTGAGATGCTTT
TCTGTGACTGGTGAGTACTCAACCAAGTCATTCTGAGAATAGTGTATGCGGCGACCGAGTTGCTCTTGCC
CGGCGTCAATACGGGATAATACCGCGCCACATAGCAGAACTTTAAAAGTGCTCATCATTGGAAAACGTTC
TTCGGGGCGTAAACTCTCAAGGATCTTACCGCTGTTGAGATCCAGTTCGATGTAACCCACTCGTGCACCC
AACTGATCTTCAGCATCTTTTACTTTCACCAGCGTTTCTGGGTGAGCAAAAACAGGAAGGCAAAATGCCG
CAAAAAAGGGAATAAGGGCGACACGGAAATGTTGAATACTCATTTTAGCTTCCTTAGCTCCTGAAAATCT
CGATAACTCAAAAAATACGCCCGGTAGTGATCTTATTTCATTATGGTGAAAGTTGGAACCTCTTACGTGC
CGATCAAGTCAAAAGCCTCCGGTCGGAGGCTTTTGACTTTCTGCTATGGAGGTCAGGTATGATTTAAATG
GTCAGTTAGA
Features (pLannotate 1.2.2; 13 found; start..end, strand, type, name):
     25..466     +  promoter       GAL1 promoter: S. cerevisiae GAL1; inducible promoter, regulated by Gal4
    472..1074    +  CDS            R1A_SARS2 (fragment): Experimental evidence at protein level: Swiss-Prot protein existence level 1. [Non-structural protein 10]: Plays a pivotal role in viral transcription by stimulating both nsp14 3'-5' exoribonuclease and nsp16 2'-O-methyltransferase activities. Therefore plays an essential role in viral mRNAs cap methylation. From Severe acute respiratory syndrome coronavirus 2 (2019-nCoV) (SARS-CoV-2).
   1139..1311    +  terminator     CYC1 terminator (fragment): S. cerevisiae CYC1; transcription terminator for CYC1
   1347..1523    +  promoter       URA3 promoter (fragment): S. cerevisiae URA3
   1524..2327    +  CDS            URA3: orotidine-5'-phosphate decarboxylase, required for uracil biosynthesis; S. cerevisiae URA3; yeast auxotrophic marker, counterselectable with 5-fluoroorotic acid (5-FOA)
   2410..3392    -  rep_origin     2μ ori: yeast 2μ plasmid origin of replication
   3470..3499    +  terminator     T3Te terminator: phage T3 early transcription terminator
   3521..4108    +  rep_origin     ori: high-copy-number ColE1/pMB1/pBR322/pUC origin of replication
   4120..4147    -  terminator     T7Te terminator: phage T7 early transcription terminator
   4171..4362    -  CDS            rop: Rop protein, which maintains plasmids at low copy number; rop
   4363..5223    -  CDS            AmpR: β-lactamase; bla; confers resistance to ampicillin, carbenicillin, and related antibiotics
   5224..5326    -  promoter       cat promoter: promoter of the E. coli cat gene encoding chloramphenicol acetyltransferase
   5327..5358    -  terminator     tonB terminator: bidirectional E. coli tonB-P14 transcription terminator
