[The description below was written by a language model from this plasmid's Addgene catalogue record and pLannotate feature annotations shown in this document.]
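Description:
pGBW-m4046339 is an episomal yeast expression plasmid for producing the SARS-CoV-2 non-structural protein nsp8 in Saccharomyces cerevisiae. It is a shuttle vector. In E. coli it replicates from a high-copy ColE1/pUC-type origin and is selected with ampicillin through a β-lactamase gene, which the annotation places downstream of a cat promoter. In yeast it is maintained by the 2μ origin, which gives multicopy propagation, and selected by URA3 complementation of uracil auxotrophy; URA3 can also be counterselected with 5-FOA. Short phage T3 and T7 early terminators and a tonB terminator flank the bacterial modules, presumably insulating them from read-through transcription. A short rop annotation sits next to AmpR, although the catalogue lists the plasmid as high copy.

The payload is a synthetic nsp8 coding sequence of roughly 600 bp, recoded for S. cerevisiae codon usage and derived from the ORF1ab polyprotein. It sits between the galactose-inducible, Gal4-regulated GAL1 promoter and a CYC1 transcription terminator. The automated annotation identifies this open reading frame as a fragment of the SARS-CoV-2 replicase polyprotein 1a, but the descriptive text attached to that hit refers to nsp10. That text reflects the generic polyprotein database entry rather than the insert, which the catalogue record states is nsp8. According to the record, the backbone supplies a C-terminal thrombin-cleavable 6xHis tag, although this is not separately annotated in the feature table. The design supports inducible expression of nsp8 in yeast, followed by metal-affinity purification and optional tag removal. The record does not describe specific downstream applications.

The feature table spans 5,400 nt, somewhat more than the sum of the listed backbone and insert sizes.
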