Addgene plasmid #145565: pGBW-m4046339
Purpose: Yeast Expression plasmid for SARS-CoV-2 nsp8
Depositing lab: Ginkgo Bioworks & Benjie Chen. Depositing organization: Ginkgo Bioworks.
Backbone
  Vector backbone: AmpR; 2u URA3
  Backbone size w/o insert (bp): 4078
  Vector type: Yeast Expression
  Selectable markers: URA3
Growth in bacteria
  Bacterial resistance: Ampicillin, 100 μg/mL
  Growth temperature: 37°C
  Growth strain: DH5alpha
  Copy number: High Copy
Gene/Insert
  Gene/Insert name: SARS-CoV-2 nsp8
  Species: S. cerevisiae (budding yeast); Severe acute respiratory syndrome coronavirus 2
  Insert size (bp): 593
  Mutation: Saccharomyces cerevisiae recode 1
  Entrez Gene: ORF1ab (a.k.a. GU280_gp01)
  Promoter: pGAL1
  Tag / fusion protein: Cleavable thrombin;6xHIS (C terminal on backbone)
  Cloning method: Unknown
Resource information
  A portion of this plasmid was derived from a plasmid made by: GinkgoBioworks
Depositor comments: NCBI Reference Sequence: YP_009725304.1Created by gene synthesis with Not1 site.
How to cite: pGBW-m4046339 was a gift from Ginkgo Bioworks & Benjie Chen (Addgene plasmid # 145565 ; http://n2t.net/addgene:145565 ; RRID:Addgene_145565)
